>Addgene plasmid #14698 | pcDNA3 Flag beta-1-adrenergic-receptor | addgene full sequence | sequence record 429076 | Addgene NGS Result
AAAGTGCCACCTGACGTCGACGGATCGGGAGATCTCCCGATCCCCTATGGTGCACTCTCAGTACAATCTG
CTCTGATGCCGCATAGTTAAGCCAGTATCTGCTCCCTGCTTGTGTGTTGGAGGTCGCTGAGTAGTGCGCG
AGCAAAATTTAAGCTACAACAAGGCAAGGCTTGACCGACAATTGCATGAAGAATCTGCTTAGGGTTAGGC
GTTTTGCGCTGCTTCGCGATGTACGGGCCAGATATACGCGTTGACATTGATTATTGACTAGTTATTAATA
GTAATCAATTACGGGGTCATTAGTTCATAGCCCATATATGGAGTTCCGCGTTACATAACTTACGGTAAAT
GGCCCGCCTGGCTGACCGCCCAACGACCCCCGCCCATTGACGTCAATAATGACGTATGTTCCCATAGTAA
CGCCAATAGGGACTTTCCATTGACGTCAATGGGTGGAGTATTTACGGTAAACTGCCCACTTGGCAGTACA
TCAAGTGTATCATATGCCAAGTACGCCCCCTATTGACGTCAATGACGGTAAATGGCCCGCCTGGCATTAT
GCCCAGTACATGACCTTATGGGACTTTCCTACTTGGCAGTACATCTACGTATTAGTCATCGCTATTACCA
TGGTGATGCGGTTTTGGCAGTACATCAATGGGCGTGGATAGCGGTTTGACTCACGGGGATTTCCAAGTCT
CCACCCCATTGACGTCAATGGGAGTTTGTTTTGGCACCAAAATCAACGGGACTTTCCAAAATGTCGTAAC
AACTCCGCCCCATTGACGCAAATGGGCGGTAGGCGTGTACGGTGGGAGGTCTATATAAGCAGAGCTCTCT
GGCTAACTAGAGAACCCACTGCTTACTGGCTTATCGAAATTAATACGACTCACTATAGGGAGACCCAAGC
TTGGTACCGAGCTCGGATCCACCATGAAGACCATCATCGCCCTGAGCTACATCTTCTGCCTGGTGTTCGC
CGACTACAAGGACGATGATGACGCCGGCGCGGGGGTGCTCGTCCTGGGCGCCTCCGAGCCCGGTAACCTG
TCGTCGGCCGCACCGCTCCCCGACGGCGCGGCCACCGCGGCGCGGCTGCTGGTGCCCGCGTCGCCGCCCG
CCTCGTTGCTGCCTCCCGCCAGCGAAAGCCCCGAGCCGCTGTCTCAGCAGTGGACAGCGGGCATGGGTCT
GCTGATGGCGCTCATCGTGCTGCTCATCGTGGCGGGCAATGTGCTGGTGATCGTGGCCATCGCCAAGACG
CCGCGGCTGCAGACGCTCACCAACCTCTTCATCATGTCCCTGGCCAGCGCCGACCTGGTCATGGGGCTGC
TGGTGGTGCCGTTCGGGGCCACCATCGTGGTGTGGGGCCGCTGGGAGTACGGCTCCTTCTTCTGCGAGCT
GTGGACCTCAGTGGACGTGCTGTGCGTGACGGCCAGCATCGAGACCCTGTGTGTCATTGCCCTGGACCGC
TACCTCGCCATCACCTCGCCCTTCCGCTACCAGAGCCTGCTGACGCGCGCGCGGGCGCGGGGCCTCGTGT
GCACCGTGTGGGCCATCTCGGCCCTGGTGTCCTTCCTGCCCATCCTCATGCACTGGTGGCGGGCGGAGAG
CGACGAGGCGCGCCGCTGCTACAACGACCCCAAGTGCTGCGACTTCGTCACCAACCGGGCCTACGCCATC
GCCTCGTCCGTAGTCTCCTTCTACGTGCCCCTGTGCATCATGGCCTTCGTGTACCTGCGGGTGTTCCGCG
AGGCCCAGAAGCAGGTGAAGAAGATCGACAGCTGCGAGCGCCGTTTCCTCGGCGGCCCAGCGCGGCCGCC
CTCGCCCTCGCCCTCGCCCGTCCCCGCGCCCGCGCCGCCGCCCGGACCCCCGCGCCCCGCCGCCGCCGCC
GCCACCGCCCCGCTGGCCAACGGGCGTGCGGGTAAGCGGCGGCCCTCGCGCCTCGTGGCCCTGCGCGAGC
AGAAGGCGCTCAAGACGCTGGGCATCATCATGGGCGTCTTCACGCTCTGCTGGCTGCCCTTCTTCCTGGC
CAACGTGGTGAAGGCCTTCCACCGCGAGCTGGTGCCCGACCGCCTCTTCGTCTTCTTCAACTGGCTGGGC
TACGCCAACTCGGCCTTCAACCCCATCATCTACTGCCGCAGCCCCGACTTCCGCAAGGCCTTCCAGCGAC
TGCTCTGCTGCGCGCGCAGGGCTGCCCGCCGGCGCCACGCGACCCACGGAGACCGGCCGCGCGCCTCGGG
CTGTCTGGCCCGGCCCGGACCCCCGCCATCGCCCGGGGCCGCCTCGGACGACGACGACGACGATGTCGTC
GGGGCCACGCCGCCCGCGCGCCTGCTGGAGCCCTGGGCCGGCTGCAACGGCGGGGCGGCGGCGGACAGCG
ACTCGAGCCTGGACGAGCCGTGCCGCCCCGGCTTCGCCTCGGAATCCAAGGTGTAGGGCCCGGCGCGGGG
CGCGGACTCCGGGCACGGCTTCCCAGGGGAACGAGGAGATCCTCTAGTCGAGCATGCATCTAGAGGGCCC
TATTCTATAGTGTCACCTAAATGCTAGAGCTCGCTGATCAGCCTCGACTGTGCCTTCTAGTTGCCAGCCA
TCTGTTGTTTGCCCCTCCCCCGTGCCTTCCTTGACCCTGGAAGGTGCCACTCCCACTGTCCTTTCCTAAT
AAAATGAGGAAATTGCATCGCATTGTCTGAGTAGGTGTCATTCTATTCTGGGGGGTGGGGTGGGGCAGGA
CAGCAAGGGGGAGGATTGGGAAGACAATAGCAGGCATGCTGGGGATGCGGTGGGCTCTATGGCTTCTGAG
GCGGAAAGAACCAGCTGGGGCTCTAGGGGGTATCCCC
[124 nt withheld, positions 2838-2961]
C
[91 nt withheld, positions 2963-3053]
A
[49 nt withheld, positions 3055-3103]
CCTTTGACGTTGGAGTCCACGTTCTTT
[37 nt withheld, positions 3131-3167]
ACCCTATCTCGGTCTATTCTTTTGATTTATAAGGGATTTTGCCGATTTCGGCCTATTGGTTAAAAAATGA
GCTGATTTAACAAAAATTTAACGCGAATTAATTCTGTGGAATGTGTGTCAGTTAGGGTGTGGAAAGTCCC
CAGGCTCCCCAGCAGGCAGAAGTATGCAAAGCATGCATCTCAATTAGTCAGCAACCAGGTGTGGAAAGTC
CCCAGGCTCCCCAGCAGGCAGAAGTATGCAAAGCATGCATCTCAATTAGTCAGCAACCATAGTCCCGCCC
CTAACTCCGCCCATCCCGCCCCTAACTCCGCCCAGTTCCGCCCATTCTCCGCCCCATGGCTGACTAATTT
TTTTTATTTATGCAGAGGCCGAGGCCGCCTCTGCCTCTGAGCTATTCCAGAAGTAGTGAGGAGGCTTTTT
TGGAGGCCTAGGCTTTTGCAAAAAGCTCCCGGGAGCTTGTATATCCATTTTCGGATCTGATCAAGAGACA
GGATGAGGATCGTTTCGCATGATTGAACAAGATGGATTGCACGCAGGTTCTCCGGCCGCTTGGGTGGAGA
GGCTATTCGGCTATGACTGGGCACAACAGACAATCGGCTGCTCTGATGCCGCCGTGTTCCGGCTGTCAGC
GCAGGGGCGCCCGGTTCTTTTTGTCAAGACCGACCTGTCCGGTGCCCTGAATGAACTGCAGGACGAGGCA
GCGCGGCTATCGTGGCTGGCCACGACGGGCGTTCCTTGCGCAGCTGTGCTCGACGTTGTCACTGAAGCGG
GAAGGGACTGGCTGCTATTGGGCGAAGTGCCGGGGCAGGATCTCCTGTCATCTCACCTTGCTCCTGCCGA
GAAAGTATCCATCATGGCTGATGCAATGCGGCGGCTGCATACGCTTGATCCGGCTACCTGCCCATTCGAC
CACCAAGCGAAACATCGCATCGAGCGAGCACGTACTCGGATGGAAGCCGGTCTTGTCGATCAGGATGATC
TGGACGAAGAGCATCAGGGGCTCGCGCCAGCCGAACTGTTCGCCAGGCTCAAGGCGCGCATGCCCGACGG
CGAGGATCTCGTCGTGACCCATGGCGATGCCTGCTTGCCGAATATCATGGTGGAAAATGGCCGCTTTTCT
GGATTCATCGACTGTGGCCGGCTGGGTGTGGCGGACCGCTATCAGGACATAGCGTTGGCTACCCGTGATA
TTGCTGAAGAGCTTGGCGGCGAATGGGCTGACCGCTTCCTCGTGCTTTACGGTATCGCCGCTCCCGATTC
GCAGCGCATCGCCTTCTATCGCCTTCTTGACGAGTTCTTCTGAGCGGGACTCTGGGGTTCGAAATGACCG
ACCAAGCGACGCCCAACCTGCCATCACGAGATTTCGATTCCACCGCCGCCTTCTATGAAAGGTTGGGCTT
CGGAATCGTTTTCCGGGACGCCGGCTGGATGATCCTCCAGCGCGGGGATCTCATGCTGGAGTTCTTCGCC
CACCCCAACTTGTTTATTGCAGCTTATAATGGTTACAAATAAAGCAATAGCATCACAAATTTCACAAATA
AAGCATTTTTTTCACTGCATTCTAGTTGTGGTTTGTCCAAACTCATCAATGTATCTTATCATGTCTGTAT
ACCGTCGACCTCTAGCTAGAGCTTGGCGTAATCATGGTCATAGCTGTTTCCTGTGTGAAATTGTTATCCG
CTCACAATTCCACACAACATACGAGCCGGAAGCATAAAGTGTAAAGCCTGGGGTGCCTAATGAGTGAGCT
AACTCACATTAATTGCGTTGCGCTCACTGCCCGCTTTCCAGTCGGGAAACCTGTCGTGCCAGCTGCATTA
ATGAATCGGCCAACGCGCGGGGAGAGGCGGTTTGCGTATTGGGCGCTCTTCCGCTTCCTCGCTCACTGAC
TCGCTGCGCTCGGTCGTTCGGCTGCGGCGAGCGGTATCAGCTCACTCAAAGGCGGTAATACGGTTATCCA
CAGAATCAGGGGATAACGCAGGAAAGAACATGTGAGCAAAAGGCCAGCAAAAGGCCAGGAACCGTAAAAA
GGCCGCGTTGCTGGCGTTTTTCCATAGGCTCCGCCCCCCTGACGAGCATCACAAAAATCGACGCTCAAGT
CAGAGGTGGCGAAACCCGACAGGACTATAAAGATACCAGGCATTTCCCCCTGGAAGCTCCCTCGTGCGCT
CTCCTGTTCCGACCCTGCCGCTTACCGGATACCTGTCCGCCTTTCTCCCTTCGGGAAGCGTGGCGCTTTC
TCATAGCTCACGCTGTAGGTATCTCAGTTCGGTGTAGGTCGTTCGCTCCAAGCTGGGCTGTGTGCACGAA
CCCCCCGTTCAGCCCGACCGCTGCGCCTTATCCGGTAACTATCGTCTTGAGTCCAACCCGGTAAGACACG
ACTTATCGCCACTGGCAGCAGCCACTGGTAACAGGATTAGCAGAGCGAGGTATGTAGGCGGTGCTACAGA
GTTCTTGAAGTGGTGGCCTAACTACGGCTACACTAGAAGAACAGTATTTGGTATCTGCGCTCTGCTGAAG
CCAGTTACCTTCGGAAAAAGAGTTGGTAGCTCTTGATCCGGCAAACAAACCACCGCTGGTAGCGGTGGTT
TTTTTGTTTGCAAGCAGCAGATTACGCGCAGAAAAAAAGGATCTCAAGAAGATCCTTTGATCTTTTCTAC
GGGGTCTGACGCTCAGTGGAACGAAAACTCACGTTAAGGGATTTTGGTCATGAGATTATCAAAAAGGATC
TTCACCTAGATCCTTTTAAATTAAAAATGAAGTTTTAAATCAATCTAAAGTATATATGAGTAAACTTGGT
CTGACAGTTACCAATGCTTAATCAGTGAGGCACCTATCTCAGCGATCTGTCTATTTCGTTCATCCATAGT
TGCCTGACTCCCCGTCGTGTAGATAACTACGATACGGGAGGGCTTACCATCTGGCCCCAGTGCTGCAATG
ATACCGCGAGACCCACGCTCACCGGCTCCAGATTTATCAGCAATAAACCAGCCAGCCGGAAGGGCCGAGC
GCAGAAGTGGTCCTGCAACTTTATCCGCCTCCATCCAGTCTATTAATTGTTGCCGGGAAGCTAGAGTAAG
TAGTTCGCCAGTTAATAGTTTGCGCAACGTTGTTGCCATTGCTACAGGCATCGTGGTGTCACGCTCGTCG
TTTGGTATGGCTTCATTCAGCTCCGGTTCCCAACGATCAAGGCGAGTTACATGATCCCCCATGTTGTGCA
AAAAAGCGGTTAGCTCCTTCGGTCCTCCGATCGTTGTCAGAAGTAAGTTGGCCGCAGTGTTATCACTCAT
GGTTATGGCAGCACTGCATAATTCTCTTACTGTCATGCCATCCGTAAGATGCTTTTCTGTGACTGGTGAG
TACTCAACCAAGTCATTCTGAGAATAGTGTATGCGGCGACCGAGTTGCTCTTGCCCGGCGTCAATACGGG
ATAATACCGCGCCACATAGCAGAACTTTAAAAGTGCTCATCATTGGAAAACGTTCTTCGGGGCGAAAACT
CTCAAGGATCTTACCGCTGTTGAGATCCAGTTCGATGTAACCCACTCGTGCACCCAACTGATCTTCAGCA
TCTTTTACTTTCACCAGCGTTTCTGGGTGAGCAAAAACAGGAAGGCAAAATGCCGCAAAAAAGGGAATAA
GGGCGACACGGAAATGTTGAATACTCATACTCTTCCTTTTTCAATATTATTGAAGCATTTATCAGGGTTA
TTGTCTCATGAGCGGATACATATTTGAATGTATTTAGAAAAATAAACAAATAGGGGTTCCGCGCACATTT
CCCCGA
Features (pLannotate 1.2.2; 22 found; start..end, strand, type, name):
     46..98      -  misc_feature   bom (fragment): basis of mobility region from pBR322
    253..632     +  enhancer       CMV enhancer: human cytomegalovirus immediate early enhancer
    633..836     +  promoter       CMV promoter: human cytomegalovirus (CMV) immediate early promoter
    832..865     +  LTR            5' LTR (truncated) (fragment): truncated 5' long terminal repeat (LTR) from HIV-1
    881..899     +  promoter       T7 promoter: promoter for bacteriophage T7 RNA polymerase
    982..1002    +  CDS            3xFLAG (fragment): three tandem FLAG® epitope tags
   1006..2433    +  CDS            ADRB1: ADRB1_HUMAN - Also known as ADRB1R, B1AR. Experimental evidence at protein level: Swiss-Prot protein existence level 1. Beta-adrenergic receptors mediate the catecholamine-induced activation of adenylate cyclase through the action of G proteins. This receptor binds epinephrine and norepinephrine with approximately equal affinity. Mediates Ras activation through G(s)-alpha- and cAMP-mediated signaling. Involved in the regulation of sleep/wake behaviors (PubMed:31473062). From Homo sapiens (Human).
   2524..2542    -  promoter       SP6 promoter: promoter for bacteriophage SP6 RNA polymerase
   2568..2792    +  polyA_signal   bGH poly(A) signal: bovine growth hormone polyadenylation signal
   2796..2817    +  promoter       SV40 promoter (fragment): SV40 enhancer and early promoter
   2838..3266    +  rep_origin     f1 ori (sequence partly withheld): f1 bacteriophage origin of replication; arrow indicates direction of (+) strand synthesis
   3280..3609    +  promoter       SV40 promoter: SV40 enhancer and early promoter
   3676..4467    +  CDS            neo: KKA2_KLEPN - Also known as kan, nptII. Experimental evidence at protein level: Swiss-Prot protein existence level 1. Resistance to kanamycin, neomycin, paromomycin, ribostamycin, butirosin and gentamicin B. From Klebsiella pneumoniae.
   4491..4649    +  CDS            ble (fragment): BLE_KLEPN - Experimental evidence at protein level: Swiss-Prot protein existence level 1. Binding protein with a strong affinity to the bleomycin family of antibiotics. Binds to CL990; an antimitotic-antibiotic compound. From Klebsiella pneumoniae.
   4644..4765    +  polyA_signal   SV40 poly(A) signal: SV40 polyadenylation signal
   4838..4854    -  protein_bind   lac operator: The lac repressor binds to the lac operator to inhibit transcription in E. coli. This inhibition can be relieved by adding lactose or isopropyl-β-D-thiogalactopyranoside (IPTG). lac repressor encoded by lacI
   4862..4892    -  promoter       lac promoter: promoter for the E. coli lac operon
   4907..4928    -  protein_bind   CAP binding site: CAP binding activates transcription in the presence of cAMP. E. coli catabolite activator protein
   4941..5033    -  CDS            lacI (fragment): lac repressor; lacI; The lac repressor binds to the lac operator to inhibit transcription in E. coli. This inhibition can be relieved by adding lactose or isopropyl-β-D-thiogalactopyranoside (IPTG).
   5216..5804    -  rep_origin     ori: high-copy-number ColE1/pMB1/pBR322/pUC origin of replication
   5975..6835    -  CDS            AmpR: β-lactamase; bla; confers resistance to ampicillin, carbenicillin, and related antibiotics
   6836..6940    -  promoter       AmpR promoter: bla
