>Addgene plasmid #14698 | pcDNA3 Flag beta-1-adrenergic-receptor Sequencing Result | analyzer sequence | sequence record 200126
GACGGATCGGGAGATCTCCCGATCCCCTATGGTGCACTCTCAGTACAATCTGCTCTGATGCCGCATAGTT
AAGCCAGTATCTGCTCCCTGCTTGTGTGTTGGAGGTCGCTGAGTAGTGCGCGAGCAAAATTTAAGCTACA
ACAAGGCAAGGCTTGACCGACAATTGCATGAAGAATCTGCTTAGGGTTAGGCGTTTTGCGCTGCTTCGCG
ATGTACGGGCCAGATATACGCGTTGACATTGATTATTGACTAGTTATTAATAGTAATCAATTACGGGGTC
ATTAGTTCATAGCCCATATATGGAGTTCCGCGTTACATAACTTACGGTAAATGGCCCGCCTGGCTGACCG
CCCAACGACCCCCGCCCATTGACGTCAATAATGACGTATGTTCCCATAGTAACGCCAATAGGGACTTTCC
ATTGACGTCAATGGGTGGAGTATTTACGGTAAACTGCCCACTTGGCAGTACATCAAGTGTATCATATGCC
AAGTACGCCCCCTATTGACGTCAATGACGGTAAATGGCCCGCCTGGCATTATGCCCAGTACATGACCTTA
TGGGACTTTCCTACTTGGCAGTACATCTACGTATTAGTCATCGCTATTACCATGGTGATGCGGTTTTGGC
AGTACATCAATGGGCGTGGATAGCGGTTTGACTCACGGGGATTTCCAAGTCTCCACCCCATTGACGTCAA
TGGGAGTTTGTTTTGGCACCAAAATCAACGGGACTTTCCAAAATGTCGTAACAACTCCGCCCCATTGACG
CAAATGGGCGGTAGGCGTGTACGGTGGGAGGTCTATATAAGCAGAGCTCTCTGGCTAACTAGAGAACCCA
CTGCTTACTGGCTTATCGAAATTAATACGACTCACTATAGGGAGACCCAAGCTTGGTACCGAGCTCGGAT
CCACCATGAAGACCATCATCGCCCTGAGCTACATCTTCTGCCTGGTGTTCGCCGACTACAAGGACGATGA
TGACGCCGGCGCGGGGGTGCTCGTCCTGGGCGCCTCCGAGCCCGGTAACCTGTCGTCGGCCGCACCGCTC
CCCGACGGCGCGGCCACCGCGGCGCGGCTGCTGGTGCCCGCGTCGCCGCCCGCCTCGTTGCTGCCTCCCG
CCAGCGAAAGCCCCGAGCCGCTGTCTCAGCAGTGGACAGCGGGCATGGGTCTGCTGATGGCGCTCATCGT
GCTGCTCATCGTGGCGGGCAATGTGCTGGTGATCGTGGCCATCGCCAAGACGCCGCGGCTGCAGACGCTC
ACCAACCTCTTCATCATGTCCCTGGCCAGCGCCGACCTGGTCATGGGGCTGCTGGTGGTGCCGTTCGGGG
CCACCATCGTGGTGTGGGGCCGCTGGGAGTACGGCTCCTTCTTCTGCGAGCTGTGGACCTCAGTGGACGT
GCTGTGCGTGACGGCCAGCATCGAGACCCTGTGTGTCATTGCCCTGGACCGCTACCTCGCCATCACCTCG
CCCTTCCGCTACCAGAGCCTGCTGACGCGCGCGCGGGCGCGGGGCCTCGTGTGCACCGTGTGGGCCATCT
CGGCCCTGGTGTCCTTCCTGCCCATCCTCATGCACTGGTGGCGGGCGGAGAGCGACGAGGCGCGCCGCTG
CTACAACGACCCCAAGTGCTGCGACTTCGTCACCAACCGGGCCTACGCCATCGCCTCGTCCGTAGTCTCC
TTCTACGTGCCCCTGTGCATCATGGCCTTCGTGTACCTGCGGGTGTTCCGCGAGGCCCAGAAGCAGGTGA
AGAAGATCGACAGCTGCGAGCGCCGTTTCCTCGGCGGCCCAGCGCGGCCGCCCTCGCCCTCGCCCTCGCC
CGTCCCCGCGCCCGCGCCGCCGCCCGGACCCCCGCGCCCCGCCGCCGCCGCCGCCACCGCCCCGCTGGCC
AACGGGCGTGCGGGTAAGCGGCGGCCCTCGCGCCTCGTGGCCCTGCGCGAGCAGAAGGCGCTCAAGACGC
TGGGCATCATCATGGGCGTCTTCACGCTCTGCTGGCTGCCCTTCTTCCTGGCCAACGTGGTGAAGGCCTT
CCACCGCGAGCTGGTGCCCGACCGCCTCTTCGTCTTCTTCAACTGGCTGGGCTACGCCAACTCGGCCTTC
AACCCCATCATCTACTGCCGCAGCCCCGACTTCCGCAAGGCCTTCCAGCGACTGCTCTGCTGCGCGCGCA
GGGCTGCCCGCCGGCGCCACGCGACCCACGGAGACCGGCCGCGCGCCTCGGGCTGTCTGGCCCGGCCCGG
ACCCCCGCCATCGCCCGGGGCCGCCTCGGACGACGACGACGACGATGTCGTCGGGGCCACGCCGCCCGCG
CGCCTGCTGGAGCCCTGGGCCGGCTGCAACGGCGGGGCGGCGGCGGACAGCGACTCGAGCCTGGACGAGC
CGTGCCGCCCCGGCTTCGCCTCGGAATCCAAGGTGTAGGGCCCGGCGCGGGGCGCGGACTCCGGGCACGG
CTTCCCAGGGGAACGAGGAGATCCTCTAGTCGAGCATGCATCTAGAGGGCCCTATTCTATAGTGTCACCT
AAATGCTAGAGCTCGCTGATCAGCCTCGACTGTGCCTTCTAGTTGCCAGCCATCTGTTGTTTGCCCCTCC
CCCGTGCCTTCCTTGACCCTGGAAGGTGCCACTCCCACTGTCCTTTCCTAATAAAATGAGGAAATTGCAT
CGCATTGTCTGAGTAGGTGTCATTCTATTCTGGGGGGTGGGGTGGGGCAGGACAGCAAGGGGGAGGATTG
GGAAGACAATAGCAGGCATGCTGGGGATGCGGTGGGCTCTATGGCTTCTGAGGCGGAAAGAACCAGCTGG
GGCTCTAGGGGGTATCCCC
[124 nt withheld, positions 2820-2943]
C
[91 nt withheld, positions 2945-3035]
A
[49 nt withheld, positions 3037-3085]
CCTTTGACGTTGGAGTCCACGTTCTTT
[37 nt withheld, positions 3113-3149]
ACCCTATCTCGGTCTATTCTTTTGATTTATAAGGGATTTTGCCGATTTCGGCCTATTGGTTAAAAAATGA
GCTGATTTAACAAAAATTTAACGCGAATTAATTCTGTGGAATGTGTGTCAGTTAGGGTGTGGAAAGTCCC
CAGGCTCCCCAGCAGGCAGAAGTATGCAAAGCATGCATCTCAATTAGTCAGCAACCAGGTGTGGAAAGTC
CCCAGGCTCCCCAGCAGGCAGAAGTATGCAAAGCATGCATCTCAATTAGTCAGCAACCANNTGTGGAAAG
TCCCCAGGCTCCCCAGCAGGCAGAAGTATGCAAAGCATGCATCTCAATTAGTCAGCAACCATAGTCCCGC
CCCTAACTCCGCCCATCCCGCCCCTAACTCCGCCCAGTTCCGCCCATTCTCCGCCCCATGGCTGACTAAT
TTTTTTTATTTATGCAGAGGCCGAGGCCGCCTCTGCCTCTGAGCTATTCCAGAAGTAGTGAGGAGGCTTT
TTTGGAGGCCTAGGCTTTTGCAAAAAGCTCCCGGGAGCTTGTATATCCATTTTCGGATCTGATCAAGAGA
CAGGATGAGGATCGTTTCGCATGATTGAACAAGATGGATTGCACGCAGGTTCTCCGGCCGCTTGGGTGGA
GAGGCTATTCGGCTATGACTGGGCACAACAGACAATCGGCTGCTCTGATGCCGCCGTGTTCCGGCTGTCA
GCGCAGGGGCGCCCGGTTCTTTTTGTCAAGACCGACCTGTCCGGTGCCCTGAATGAACTGCAGGACGAGG
CAGCGCGGCTATCGTGGCTGGCCACGACGGGCGTTCCTTGCGCAGCTGTGCTCGACGTTGTCACTGAAGC
GGGAAGGGACTGGCTGCTATTGGGCGAAGTGCCGGGGCAGGATCTCCTGTCATCTCACCTTGCTCCTGCC
GAGAAAGTATCCATCATGGCTGATGCAATGCGGCGGCTGCATACGCTTGATCCGGCTACCTGCCCATTCG
ACCACCAAGCGAAACATCGCATCGAGCGAGCACGTACTCGGATGGAAGCCGGTCTTGTCGATCAGGATGA
TCTGGACGAAGAGCATCAGGGGCTCGCGCCAGCCGAACTGTTCGCCAGGCTCAAGGCGCGCATGCCCGAC
GGCGAGGATCTCGTCGTGACCCATGGCGATGCCTGCTTGCCGAATATCATGGTGGAAAATGGCCGCTTTT
CTGGATTCATCGACTGTGGCCGGCTGGGTGTGGCGGACCGCTATCAGGACATAGCGTTGGCTACCCGTGA
TATTGCTGAAGAGCTTGGCGGCGAATGGGCTGACCGCTTCCTCGTGCTTTACGGTATCGCCGCTCCCGAT
TCGCAGCGCATCGCCTTCTATCGCCTTCTTGACGAGTTCTTCTGAGCGGGACTCTGGGGTTCGAAATGAC
CGACCAAGCGACGCCCAACCTGCCATCACGAGATTTCGATTCCACCGCCGCCTTCTATGAAAGGTTGGGC
TTCGGAATCGTTTTCCGGGACGCCGGCTGGATGATCCTCCAGCGCGGGGATCTCATGCTGGAGTTCTTCG
CCCACCCCAACTTGTTTATTGCAGCTTATAATGGTTACAAATAAAGCAATAGCATCACAAATTTCACAAA
TAAAGCATTTTTTTCACTGCATTCTAGTTGTGGTTTGTCCAAACTCATCAATGTATCTTATCATGTCTGT
ATACCGTCGACCTCTAGCTAGAGCTTGGCGTAATCATGGTCATAGCTGTTTCCTGTGTGAAATTGTTATC
CGCTCACAATTCCACACAACATACGAGCCGGAAGCATAAAGTGTAAAGCCTGGGGTGCCTAATGAGTGAG
CTAACTCACATTAATTGCGTTGCGCTCACTGCCCGCTTTCCAGTCGGGAAACCTGTCGTGCCAGCTGCAT
TAATGAATCGGCCAACGCGCGGGGAGAGGCGGTTTGCGTATTGGGCGCTCTTCCGCTTCCTCGCTCACTG
ACTCGCTGCGCTCGGTCGTTCGGCTGCGGCGAGCGGTATCAGCTCACTCAAAGGCGGTAATACGGTTATC
CACAGAATCAGGGGATAACGCAGGAAAGAACATGTGAGCAAAAGGCCAGCAAAAGGCCAGGAACCGTAAA
AAGGCCGCGTTGCTGGCGTTTTTCCATAGGCTCCGCCCCCCTGACGAGCATCACAAAAATCGACGCTCAA
GTCAGAGGTGGCGAAACCCGACAGGACTATAAAGATACCAGGCATTTCCCCCTGGAAGCTCCCTCGTGCG
CTCTCCTGTTCCGACCCTGCCGCTTACCGGATACCTGTCCGCCTTTCTCCCTTCGGGAAGCGTGGCGCTT
TCTCATAGCTCACGCTGTAGGTATCTCAGTTCGGTGTAGGTCGTTCGCTCCAAGCTGGGCTGTGTGCACG
AACCCCCCGTTCAGCCCGACCGCTGCGCCTTATCCGGTAACTATCGTCTTGAGTCCAACCCGGTAAGACA
CGACTTATCGCCACTGGCAGCAGCCACTGGTAACAGGATTAGCAGAGCGAGGTATGTAGGCGGTGCTACA
GAGTTCTTGAAGTGGTGGCCTAACTACGGCTACACTAGAAGAACAGTATTTGGTATCTGCGCTCTGCTGA
AGCCAGTTACCTTCGGAAAAAGAGTTGGTAGCTCTTGATCCGGCAAACAAACCACCGCTGGTAGCGGTGG
TTTTTTTGTTTGCAAGCAGCAGATTACGCGCAGAAAAAAAGGATCTCAAGAAGATCCTTTGATCTTTTCT
ACGGGGTCTGACGCTCAGTGGAACGAAAACTCACGTTAAGGGATTTTGGTCATGAGATTATCAAAAAGGA
TCTTCACCTAGATCCTTTTAAATTAAAAATGAAGTTTTAAATCAATCTAAAGTATATATGAGTAAACTTG
GTCTGACAGTTACCAATGCTTAATCAGTGAGGCACCTATCTCAGCGATCTGTCTATTTCGTTCATCCATA
GTTGCCTGACTCCCCGTCGTGTAGATAACTACGATACGGGAGGGCTTACCATCTGGCCCCAGTGCTGCAA
TGATACCGCGAGACCCACGCTCACCGGCTCCAGATTTATCAGCAATAAACCAGCCAGCCGGAAGGGCCGA
GCGCAGAAGTGGTCCTGCAACTTTATCCGCCTCCATCCAGTCTATTAATTGTTGCCGGGAAGCTAGAGTA
AGTAGTTCGCCAGTTAATAGTTTGCGCAACGTTGTTGCCATTGCTACAGGCATCGTGGTGTCACGCTCGT
CGTTTGGTATGGCTTCATTCAGCTCCGGTTCCCAACGATCAAGGCGAGTTACATGATCCCCCATGTTGTG
CAAAAAAGCGGTTAGCTCCTTCGGTCCTCCGATCGTTGTCAGAAGTAAGTTGGCCGCAGTGTTATCACTC
ATGGTTATGGCAGCACTGCATAATTCTCTTACTGTCATGCCATCCGTAAGATGCTTTTCTGTGACTGGTG
AGTACTCAACCAAGTCATTCTGAGAATAGTGTATGCGGCGACCGAGTTGCTCTTGCCCGGCGTCAATACG
GGATAATACCGCGCCACATAGCAGAACTTTAAAAGTGCTCATCATTGGAAAACGTTCTTCGGGGCGAAAA
CTCTCAAGGATCTTACCGCTGTTGAGATCCAGTTCGATGTAACCCACTCGTGCACCCAACTGATCTTCAG
CATCTTTTACTTTCACCAGCGTTTCTGGGTGAGCAAAAACAGGAAGGCAAAATGCCGCAAAAAAGGGAAT
AAGGGCGACACGGAAATGTTGAATACTCATACTCTTCCTTTTTCAATATTATTGAAGCATTTATCAGGGT
TATTGTCTCATGAGCGGATACATATTTGAATGTATTTAGAAAAATAAACAAATAGGGGTTCCGCGCACAT
TTCCCCGAAAAGTGCCACCTGACGTC
Features (pLannotate 1.2.2; 23 found; start..end, strand, type, name):
     28..80      -  misc_feature   bom (fragment): basis of mobility region from pBR322
    235..614     +  enhancer       CMV enhancer: human cytomegalovirus immediate early enhancer
    615..818     +  promoter       CMV promoter: human cytomegalovirus (CMV) immediate early promoter
    814..847     +  LTR            5' LTR (truncated) (fragment): truncated 5' long terminal repeat (LTR) from HIV-1
    863..881     +  promoter       T7 promoter: promoter for bacteriophage T7 RNA polymerase
    964..984     +  CDS            3xFLAG (fragment): three tandem FLAG® epitope tags
    988..2415    +  CDS            ADRB1: ADRB1_HUMAN - Also known as ADRB1R, B1AR. Experimental evidence at protein level: Swiss-Prot protein existence level 1. Beta-adrenergic receptors mediate the catecholamine-induced activation of adenylate cyclase through the action of G proteins. This receptor binds epinephrine and norepinephrine with approximately equal affinity. Mediates Ras activation through G(s)-alpha- and cAMP-mediated signaling. Involved in the regulation of sleep/wake behaviors (PubMed:31473062). From Homo sapiens (Human).
   2506..2524    -  promoter       SP6 promoter: promoter for bacteriophage SP6 RNA polymerase
   2550..2774    +  polyA_signal   bGH poly(A) signal: bovine growth hormone polyadenylation signal
   2778..2799    +  promoter       SV40 promoter (fragment): SV40 enhancer and early promoter
   2820..3248    +  rep_origin     f1 ori (sequence partly withheld): f1 bacteriophage origin of replication; arrow indicates direction of (+) strand synthesis
   3275..3346    +  promoter       SV40 promoter (fragment): SV40 enhancer and early promoter
   3347..3663    +  promoter       SV40 promoter: SV40 enhancer and early promoter
   3730..4521    +  CDS            neo: KKA2_KLEPN - Also known as kan, nptII. Experimental evidence at protein level: Swiss-Prot protein existence level 1. Resistance to kanamycin, neomycin, paromomycin, ribostamycin, butirosin and gentamicin B. From Klebsiella pneumoniae.
   4545..4703    +  CDS            ble (fragment): BLE_KLEPN - Experimental evidence at protein level: Swiss-Prot protein existence level 1. Binding protein with a strong affinity to the bleomycin family of antibiotics. Binds to CL990; an antimitotic-antibiotic compound. From Klebsiella pneumoniae.
   4698..4819    +  polyA_signal   SV40 poly(A) signal: SV40 polyadenylation signal
   4892..4908    -  protein_bind   lac operator: The lac repressor binds to the lac operator to inhibit transcription in E. coli. This inhibition can be relieved by adding lactose or isopropyl-β-D-thiogalactopyranoside (IPTG). lac repressor encoded by lacI
   4916..4946    -  promoter       lac promoter: promoter for the E. coli lac operon
   4961..4982    -  protein_bind   CAP binding site: CAP binding activates transcription in the presence of cAMP. E. coli catabolite activator protein
   4995..5087    -  CDS            lacI (fragment): lac repressor; lacI; The lac repressor binds to the lac operator to inhibit transcription in E. coli. This inhibition can be relieved by adding lactose or isopropyl-β-D-thiogalactopyranoside (IPTG).
   5270..5858    -  rep_origin     ori: high-copy-number ColE1/pMB1/pBR322/pUC origin of replication
   6029..6889    -  CDS            AmpR: β-lactamase; bla; confers resistance to ampicillin, carbenicillin, and related antibiotics
   6890..6994    -  promoter       AmpR promoter: bla
