[The description below was written by a language model from this plasmid's Addgene catalogue record and pLannotate feature annotations shown in this document.]
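Description:
pcDNA3 Flag beta-1-adrenergic-receptor is a mammalian expression plasmid built on the Invitrogen pcDNA3 backbone and carrying the human beta-1 adrenergic receptor (ADRB1, B1AR) with an N-terminal Flag epitope. It is maintained in E. coli through a high-copy ColE1/pUC-type origin and an ampicillin resistance gene (AmpR, under its own bla promoter). An f1 origin is also present and allows single-stranded DNA production. For selection in mammalian cells, an SV40 early promoter drives the neomycin phosphotransferase gene, terminated by an SV40 polyadenylation signal, so stable transfectants can be selected with G418.

The receptor insert of about 1.6 kb was cloned between BamHI and XbaI sites, both of which are retained. It sits downstream of the human cytomegalovirus immediate-early enhancer and promoter and upstream of the bovine growth hormone polyadenylation signal, giving strong constitutive expression in transfected cells. T7 and SP6 promoters flank the insert and serve as sequencing primer sites; they can also support in vitro transcription. The feature tables annotate a short match to a FLAG sequence immediately before the ADRB1 coding region, consistent with a single Flag tag at the receptor's extracellular amino terminus. Such a tag allows antibody-based detection or immunoprecipitation of the receptor. Repository sequencing found a G389R difference in the translated receptor.

Two sequence records are annotated, of 6,953 and 7,025 nt. They share the same feature layout and differ mainly around the SV40 promoter region. The associated publication concerns the identification of endophilins as binding partners of this receptor, which fits use of the plasmid in studies of receptor interactions and signalling.
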