Addgene plasmid #14698: pcDNA3 Flag beta-1-adrenergic-receptor
Depositing lab: Robert Lefkowitz. Depositing organization: Duke University. Publication: Identification of the endophilins (SH3p4/p8/p13) as novel binding partners for the beta1-adrenergic receptor. Tang Y, Hu LA, Miller WE, Ringstad N, Hall RA, Pitcher JA, DeCamilli P, Lefkowitz RJ. Proc Natl Acad Sci U S A. 1999 Oct 26. 96(22):12559-64. 10.1073/pnas.96.22.12559 PubMed 10535961.
Backbone
  Vector backbone: pcDNA3
  Backbone manufacturer: Invitrogen
  Backbone size w/o insert (bp): 5400
  Vector type: Mammalian Expression
  Selectable markers: Neomycin (select with G418)
Growth in bacteria
  Bacterial resistance: Ampicillin, 100 μg/mL
  Growth temperature: 37°C
  Growth strain: DH5alpha
  Copy number: High Copy
Gene/Insert
  Gene/Insert name: B1AR (alt name: beta-1 adrenergic receptor)
  Species: H. sapiens (human)
  Insert size (bp): 1600
  GenBank ID: P08588.2
  Entrez Gene: ADRB1 (a.k.a. ADRB1R, B1AR, BETA1AR, FNSS2, RHR)
  Tag / fusion protein: Flag (N terminal on insert)
  Cloning method: Restriction Enzyme; 5′ cloning site BamHI (not destroyed); 3′ cloning site XbaI (not destroyed)
  Sequencing primers: 5′ T7; 3′ SP6
Terms and licenses: Academic/Nonprofit Terms; Industry Terms: Not Available to Industry
Depositor comments: Addgene Sanger sequencing found G389R in the B1AR translation
How to cite: pcDNA3 Flag beta-1-adrenergic-receptor was a gift from Robert Lefkowitz (Addgene plasmid # 14698 ; http://n2t.net/addgene:14698 ; RRID:Addgene_14698)
