>Addgene plasmid #14698 | pcDNA3 Flag beta-1-adrenergic-receptor | addgene partial sequence | sequence record 63720 | BGH-rev 5'-TAGAAGGCACAGTCGAGG-3'
TGCCCGGAGTCCGCGCCCCGCGCCGGGCCCTACACCTTGGATTCCGAGGCGAAGCCGGGGCGGCACGGCT
CGTCCAGGCTCGAGTCGCTGTCCGCCGCCGCCCCGCCGTTGCAGCCGGCCCAGGGCTCCAGCAGGCGCGC
GGGCGGCGTGGCCCCGACGACATCGTCGTCGTCGTCGTCCGAGGCGGCCCCGGGCGATGGCGGGGGTCCG
GGCCGGGCCAGACAGCCCGAGGCGCGCGGCCGGTCTCCGTGGGTCGCGTGGCGCCGGCGGGCAGCCCTGC
GCGCGCAGCAGAGCAGTCGCTGGAAGGCCTTGCGGAAGTCGGGGCTGCGGCAGTAGATGATGGGGTTGAA
GGCCGAGTTGGCGTAGCCCAGCCAGTTGAAGAAGACGAAGAGGCGGTCGGGCACCAGCTCGCGGTGGAAG
GCCTTCACCACGTTGGCCAGGAAGAAGGGCAGCCAGCAGAGCGTGAAGACGCCCATGATGATGCCCAGCG
TCTTGAGCGCCTTCTGCTCGCGCAGGGCCACGAGGCGCGAGGGCCGCCGCTTACCCGCACGCCCGTTGGC
CAGCGGGGCGGTGGCGGCGGCGGCGGCGGGGCGCGGGGGTCCGGGCGGCGGCGCGGG
