>Addgene plasmid #14698 | pcDNA3 Flag beta-1-adrenergic-receptor | addgene partial sequence | sequence record 120820 | CMV-F 5'-CGCAAATGGGCGGTAGGCGTG-3'
NNGGACATTAGCAGACTCTCTGGCTACTAGAGAACCCACTGCTTACTGGCTTATCGAAATTAATACGACT
CACTATAGGGAGACCCAAGCTTGGTACCGAGCTCGGATCCACCATGAAGACCATCATCGCCCTGAGCTAC
ATCTTCTGCCTGGTGTTCGCCGACTACAAGGACGATGATGACGCCGGCGCGGGGGTGCTCGTCCTGGGCG
CCTCCGAGCCCGGTAACCTGTCGTCGGCCGCACCGCTCCCCGACGGCGCGGCCACCGCGGCGCGGCTGCT
GGTGCCCGCGTCGCCGCCCGCCTCGTTGCTGCCTCCCGCCAGCGAAAGCCCCGAGCCGCTGTCTCAGCAG
TGGACAGCGGGCATGGGTCTGCTGATGGCGCTCATCGTGCTGCTCATCGTGGCGGGCAATGTGCTGGTGA
TCGTGGCCATCGCCAAGACGCCGCGGCTGCAGACGCTCACCAACCTCTTCATCATGTCCCTGGCCAGCGC
CGACCTGGTCATGGGGCTGCTGGTGGTGCCGTTCGGGGCCACCATCGTGGTGTGGGGCCGCTGGGAGTAC
GGCTCCTTCTTCTGCGAGCTGTGGACCTCAGTGGACGTGCTGTGCGTGACGGCCAGCATCGAGACCCTGT
GTGTCATTGCCCTGGACCGCTACCTCGCCATCACCTCGCCCTTCCGCTACCAGAGCCTGCTGACGCGCGC
GCGGGCGCGGGGCCTCGTGTGCACCGTGTGGGCCATCTCGGCCCTGGTGTCCTTCCTGCCCATCCTCATG
CACTGGTGGCGGGCGGAGAGCGACGAGGCGCGCCGCTGCTACAACGACCCCAAGTGCTGCGACTTCGTCA
CCAACCGGGCCTACGCCATCGCCTCGTCCGTAGTCTCCTTCTACGTGCCCCTGTGCATCATGGCCTTCGT
GTACCTGCGGGTGTTCCGC
